Addgene plasmid #107071: pET28b-MseLig1
Purpose: Expresses M. sedula DNA Ligase 1 in E. coli
Depositing lab: Teruyuki Nagamune. Depositing organization: The University of Tokyo. Publication: Three proliferating cell nuclear antigen homologues from Metallosphaera sedula form a head-to-tail heterotrimer. Iwata F, Hirakawa H, Nagamune T. Sci Rep. 2016 May 27;6:26588. doi: 10.1038/srep26588. PubMed 27228945.
Backbone
  Vector backbone: pET-28b(+)
  Backbone manufacturer: Merck Millipore
  Backbone size w/o insert (bp): 5400
  Total vector size (bp): 7100
  Vector type: Bacterial Expression
Growth in bacteria
  Bacterial resistance: Kanamycin, 50 μg/mL
  Growth temperature: 37°C
  Growth strain: DH5alpha
  Copy number: Low Copy
Gene/Insert
  Gene/Insert name: DNA ligase 1 (alt name: Msed_0150)
  Species: Synthetic; Metallosphaera sedula
  Insert size (bp): 620
  GenBank ID: WP_011921295
  Promoter: T7 promoter
  Tag / fusion protein: His6 tag (N terminal on backbone)
  Cloning method: Restriction Enzyme; 5′ cloning site NdeI (not destroyed); 3′ cloning site BamHI (not destroyed)
  Sequencing primers: 5′ T7; 3′ T7 Terminal
Terms and licenses: Academic/Nonprofit Terms; Industry Terms: Not Available to Industry
How to cite: pET28b-MseLig1 was a gift from Teruyuki Nagamune (Addgene plasmid # 107071 ; http://n2t.net/addgene:107071 ; RRID:Addgene_107071)
