[The description below was written by a language model from this plasmid's Addgene catalogue record and pLannotate feature annotations shown in this document.]
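Description:
pET28b-MseLig1 is a bacterial expression plasmid built on the pET-28b(+) backbone for producing DNA ligase 1 (Msed_0150) from the thermoacidophilic archaeon Metallosphaera sedula in E. coli. The species field lists the insert as synthetic as well as M. sedula. The plasmid is about 7.1 kb and is selected with kanamycin through the aph(3')-Ia resistance gene. It replicates from a pBR322-type ColE1 origin accompanied by the bom region and the rop gene, which accounts for its low copy number. An f1 origin is also present. Short tetracycline-resistance fragments and an AmpR promoter fragment in the annotation are backbone remnants rather than functional markers.

The ligase coding sequence was cloned between NdeI and BamHI, both retained, downstream of a T7 promoter with an adjacent lac operator and the T7 gene 10 ribosome binding site, and it is followed by the T7 terminator. The backbone also carries lacI, so expression is repressed until IPTG induction in a host that supplies T7 RNA polymerase. Cloning at NdeI places the ligase in frame with the backbone's N-terminal His6 tag and thrombin cleavage site, allowing metal-affinity purification and optional tag removal. A His-tag fragment annotated downstream of the insert is the vector's C-terminal tag sequence; the record lists only the N-terminal tag as fused.

The catalogue gives the insert size as 620 bp, but the annotated ligase open reading frame spans roughly 1.8 kb, consistent with the difference between backbone and total size. The automated annotation labels this frame by homology to the Saccharolobus shibatae ligase. The associated publication concerns M. sedula PCNA homologues.
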