Features (pLannotate 1.2.2; 21 found; start..end, strand, type, name):
     12..440     +  rep_origin     f1 ori (sequence partly withheld): f1 bacteriophage origin of replication; arrow indicates direction of (+) strand synthesis
    493..550     +  promoter       AmpR promoter (fragment): bla
    559..1374    -  CDS            KanR: aminoglycoside phosphotransferase; aph(3')-Ia; confers resistance to kanamycin in bacteria or G418 (Geneticin®) in eukaryotes
   1496..2084    +  rep_origin     ori: high-copy-number ColE1/pMB1/pBR322/pUC origin of replication
   2270..2409    -  misc_feature   bom: basis of mobility region from pBR322
   2511..2702    -  CDS            rop: Rop protein, which maintains plasmids at low copy number; rop
   2719..3099    +  CDS            YPB1_ECOLX: Protein predicted: Swiss-Prot protein existence level 4. From Escherichia coli.
   3171..3462    -  CDS            TcR (fragment): tetracycline efflux protein; tet; confers resistance to tetracycline
   3477..3498    -  protein_bind   CAP binding site: CAP binding activates transcription in the presence of cAMP. E. coli catabolite activator protein
   3511..4593    -  CDS            lacI: lac repressor; lacI; The lac repressor binds to the lac operator to inhibit transcription in E. coli. This inhibition can be relieved by adding lactose or isopropyl-β-D-thiogalactopyranoside (IPTG).
   4594..4671    -  promoter       lacI promoter: lacI
   4679..4958    -  CDS            TcR (fragment): tetracycline efflux protein; tet; confers resistance to tetracycline
   4980..4998    +  promoter       T7 promoter: promoter for bacteriophage T7 RNA polymerase
   4999..5023    +  protein_bind   lac operator: The lac repressor binds to the lac operator to inhibit transcription in E. coli. This inhibition can be relieved by adding lactose or isopropyl-β-D-thiogalactopyranoside (IPTG). lac repressor encoded by lacI
   5038..5060    +  RBS            RBS: efficient ribosome binding site from bacteriophage T7 gene 10 (Olins and Rangwala, 1989)
   5079..5095    +  CDS            capTEV™ (fragment): composite tag for in vivo biotinylation, TEV protease cleavage, and 6xHis tagging
   5106..5123    +  CDS            thrombin site: thrombin recognition and cleavage site
   5127..6920    +  CDS            lig: DNLI_SACSH - Experimental evidence at protein level: Swiss-Prot protein existence level 1. DNA ligase that seals nicks in double-stranded DNA during DNA replication, DNA recombination and DNA repair. Has also low activity with dATP. Inactive with NAD(+), CTP, GTP, UTP, dCTP, dGTP or dTTP. From Saccharolobus shibatae (Sulfolobus shibatae).
   6970..6987    +  CDS            9xHis (fragment): 9xHis affinity tag
   6997..7046    +  CDS            SET1 (fragment): solubility-enhancement tag derived from T7 phage gene 10B
   7054..7101    +  terminator     T7 terminator: transcription terminator for bacteriophage T7 RNA polymerase
>Addgene plasmid #107071 | pET28b-MseLig1 | addgene full sequence | sequence record 204314 | Addgene NGS Result
TGGCGAATGGG
[124 nt withheld, positions 12-135]
C
[91 nt withheld, positions 137-227]
A
[49 nt withheld, positions 229-277]
CCTTTGACGTTGGAGTCCACGTTCTTT
[37 nt withheld, positions 305-341]
ACCCTATCTCGGTCTATTCTTTTGATTTATAAGGGATTTTGCCGATTTCGGCCTATTGGTTAAAAAATGA
GCTGATTTAACAAAAATTTAACGCGAATTTTAACAAAATATTAACGCTTACAATTTAGGTGGCACTTTTC
GGGGAAATGTGCGCGGAACCCCTATTTGTTTATTTTTCTAAATACATTCAAATATGTATCCGCTCATGAA
TTAATTCTTAGAAAAACTCATCGAGCATCAAATGAAACTGCAATTTATTCATATCAGGATTATCAATACC
ATATTTTTGAAAAAGCCGTTTCTGTAATGAAGGAGAAAACTCACCGAGGCAGTTCCATAGGATGGCAAGA
TCCTGGTATCGGTCTGCGATTCCGACTCGTCCAACATCAATACAACCTATTAATTTCCCCTCGTCAAAAA
TAAGGTTATCAAGTGAGAAATCACCATGAGTGACGACTGAATCCGGTGAGAATGGCAAAAGTTTATGCAT
TTCTTTCCAGACTTGTTCAACAGGCCAGCCATTACGCTCGTCATCAAAATCACTCGCATCAACCAAACCG
TTATTCATTCGTGATTGCGCCTGAGCGAGACGAAATACGCGATCGCTGTTAAAAGGACAATTACAAACAG
GAATCGAATGCAACCGGCGCAGGAACACTGCCAGCGCATCAACAATATTTTCACCTGAATCAGGATATTC
TTCTAATACCTGGAATGCTGTTTTCCCGGGGATCGCAGTGGTGAGTAACCATGCATCATCAGGAGTACGG
ATAAAATGCTTGATGGTCGGAAGAGGCATAAATTCCGTCAGCCAGTTTAGTCTGACCATCTCATCTGTAA
CATCATTGGCAACGCTACCTTTGCCATGTTTCAGAAACAACTCTGGCGCATCGGGCTTCCCATACAATCG
ATAGATTGTCGCACCTGATTGCCCGACATTATCGCGAGCCCATTTATACCCATATAAATCAGCATCCATG
TTGGAATTTAATCGCGGCCTAGAGCAAGACGTTTCCCGTTGAATATGGCTCATAACACCCCTTGTATTAC
TGTTTATGTAAGCAGACAGTTTTATTGTTCATGACCAAAATCCCTTAACGTGAGTTTTCGTTCCACTGAG
CGTCAGACCCCGTAGAAAAGATCAAAGGATCTTCTTGAGATCCTTTTTTTCTGCGCGTAATCTGCTGCTT
GCAAACAAAAAAACCACCGCTACCAGCGGTGGTTTGTTTGCCGGATCAAGAGCTACCAACTCTTTTTCCG
AAGGTAACTGGCTTCAGCAGAGCGCAGATACCAAATACTGTCCTTCTAGTGTAGCCGTAGTTAGGCCACC
ACTTCAAGAACTCTGTAGCACCGCCTACATACCTCGCTCTGCTAATCCTGTTACCAGTGGCTGCTGCCAG
TGGCGATAAGTCGTGTCTTACCGGGTTGGACTCAAGACGATAGTTACCGGATAAGGCGCAGCGGTCGGGC
TGAACGGGGGGTTCGTGCACACAGCCCAGCTTGGAGCGAACGACCTACACCGAACTGAGATACCTACAGC
GTGAGCTATGAGAAAGCGCCACGCTTCCCGAAGGGAGAAAGGCGGACAGGTATCCGGTAAGCGGCAGGGT
CGGAACAGGAGAGCGCACGAGGGAGCTTCCAGGGGGAAACGCCTGGTATCTTTATAGTCCTGTCGGGTTT
CGCCACCTCTGACTTGAGCGTCGATTTTTGTGATGCTCGTCAGGGGGGCGGAGCCTATGGAAAAACGCCA
GCAACGCGGCCTTTTTACGGTTCCTGGCCTTTTGCTGGCCTTTTGCTCACATGTTCTTTCCTGCGTTATC
CCCTGATTCTGTGGATAACCGTATTACCGCCTTTGAGTGAGCTGATACCGCTCGCCGCAGCCGAACGACC
GAGCGCAGCGAGTCAGTGAGCGAGGAAGCGGAAGAGCGCCTGATGCGGTATTTTCTCCTTACGCATCTGT
GCGGTATTTCACACCGCAATGGTGCACTCTCAGTACAATCTGCTCTGATGCCGCATAGTTAAGCCAGTAT
ACACTCCGCTATCGCTACGTGACTGGGTCATGGCTGCGCCCCGACACCCGCCAACACCCGCTGACGCGCC
CTGACGGGCTTGTCTGCTCCCGGCATCCGCTTACAGACAAGCTGTGACCGTCTCCGGGAGCTGCATGTGT
CAGAGGTTTTCACCGTCATCACCGAAACGCGCGAGGCAGCTGCGGTAAAGCTCATCAGCGTGGTCGTGAA
GCGATTCACAGATGTCTGCCTGTTCATCCGCGTCCAGCTCGTTGAGTTTCTCCAGAAGCGTTAATGTCTG
GCTTCTGATAAAGCGGGCCATGTTAAGGGCGGTTTTTTCCTGTTTGGTCACTGATGCCTCCGTGTAAGGG
GGATTTCTGTTCATGGGGGTAATGATACCGATGAAACGAGAGAGGATGCTCACGATACGGGTTACTGATG
ATGAACATGCCCGGTTACTGGAACGTTGTGAGGGTAAACAACTGGCGGTATGGATGCGGCGGGACCAGAG
AAAAATCACTCAGGGTCAATGCCAGCGCTTCGTTAATACAGATGTAGGTGTTCCACAGGGTAGCCAGCAG
CATCCTGCGATGCAGATCCGGAACATAATGGTGCAGGGCGCTGACTTCCGCGTTTCCAGACTTTACGAAA
CACGGAAACCGAAGACCATTCATGTTGTTGCTCAGGTCGCAGACGTTTTGCAGCAGCAGTCGCTTCACGT
TCGCTCGCGTATCGGTGATTCATTCTGCTAACCAGTAAGGCAACCCCGCCAGCCTAGCCGGGTCCTCAAC
GACAGGAGCACGATCATGCGCACCCGTGGGGCCGCCATGCCGGCGATAATGGCCTGCTTCTCGCCGAAAC
GTTTGGTGGCGGGACCAGTGACGAAGGCTTGAGCGAGGGCGTGCAAGATTCCGAATACCGCAAGCGACAG
GCCGATCATCGTCGCGCTCCAGCGAAAGCGGTCCTCGCCGAAAATGACCCAGAGCGCTGCCGGCACCTGT
CCTACGAGTTGCATGATAAAGAAGACAGTCATAAGTGCGGCGACGATAGTCATGCCCCGCGCCCACCGGA
AGGAGCTGACTGGGTTGAAGGCTCTCAAGGGCATCGGTCGAGATCCCGGTGCCTAATGAGTGAGCTAACT
TACATTAATTGCGTTGCGCTCACTGCCCGCTTTCCAGTCGGGAAACCTGTCGTGCCAGCTGCATTAATGA
ATCGGCCAACGCGCGGGGAGAGGCGGTTTGCGTATTGGGCGCCAGGGTGGTTTTTCTTTTCACCAGTGAG
ACGGGCAACAGCTGATTGCCCTTCACCGCCTGGCCCTGAGAGAGTTGCAGCAAGCGGTCCACGCTGGTTT
GCCCCAGCAGGCGAAAATCCTGTTTGATGGTGGTTAACGGCGGGATATAACATGAGCTGTCTTCGGTATC
GTCGTATCCCACTACCGAGATATCCGCACCAACGCGCAGCCCGGACTCGGTAATGGCGCGCATTGCGCCC
AGCGCCATCTGATCGTTGGCAACCAGCATCGCAGTGGGAACGATGCCCTCATTCAGCATTTGCATGGTTT
GTTGAAAACCGGACATGGCACTCCAGTCGCCTTCCCGTTCCGCTATCGGCTGAATTTGATTGCGAGTGAG
ATATTTATGCCAGCCAGCCAGACGCAGACGCGCCGAGACAGAACTTAATGGGCCCGCTAACAGCGCGATT
TGCTGGTGACCCAATGCGACCAGATGCTCCACGCCCAGTCGCGTACCGTCTTCATGGGAGAAAATAATAC
TGTTGATGGGTGTCTGGTCAGAGACATCAAGAAATAACGCCGGAACATTAGTGCAGGCAGCTTCCACAGC
AATGGCATCCTGGTCATCCAGCGGATAGTTAATGATCAGCCCACTGACGCGTTGCGCGAGAAGATTGTGC
ACCGCCGCTTTACAGGCTTCGACGCCGCTTCGTTCTACCATCGACACCACCACGCTGGCACCCAGTTGAT
CGGCGCGAGATTTAATCGCCGCGACAATTTGCGACGGCGCGTGCAGGGCCAGACTGGAGGTGGCAACGCC
AATCAGCAACGACTGTTTGCCCGCCAGTTGTTGTGCCACGCGGTTGGGAATGTAATTCAGCTCCGCCATC
GCCGCTTCCACTTTTTCCCGCGTTTTCGCAGAAACGTGGCTGGCCTGGTTCACCACGCGGGAAACGGTCT
GATAAGAGACACCGGCATACTCTGCGACATCGTATAACGTTACTGGTTTCACATTCACCACCCTGAATTG
ACTCTCTTCCGGGCGCTATCATGCCATACCGCGAAAGGTTTTGCGCCATTCGATGGTGTCCGGGATCTCG
ACGCTCTCCCTTATGCGACTCCTGCATTAGGAAGCAGCCCAGTAGTAGGTTGAGGCCGTTGAGCACCGCC
GCCGCAAGGAATGGTGCATGCAAGGAGATGGCGCCCAACAGTCCCCCGGCCACGGGGCCTGCCACCATAC
CCACGCCGAAACAAGCGCTCATGAGCCCGAAGTGGCGAGCCCGATCTTCCCCATCGGTGATGTCGGCGAT
ATAGGCGCCAGCAACCGCACCTGTGGCGCCGGTGATGCCGGCCACGATGCGTCCGGCGTAGAGGATCGAG
ATCTCGATCCCGCGAAATTAATACGACTCACTATAGGGGAATTGTGAGCGGATAACAATTCCCCTCTAGA
AATAATTTTGTTTAACTTTAAGAAGGAGATATACCATGGGCAGCAGCCATCATCATCATCATCACAGCAG
CGGCCTGGTGCCGCGCGGCAGCCATATGAAATTCAAACTGATCGCCGAGTATTTTGACCGCCTGGAAAAA
ATCAGCAGCCGTATTCAGCTGACCAGCCTGCTGAGCGACCTGTTTAAAAACACCGAACGTGAAGTGATTG
ACAAAGTGGTTTATCTGATTCAGGGTCGTCTGTGGCCTGATTTTACCGGTATGCCGGAAATTGGTATGGG
TGAAAAATTTCTGATCAAAGCGATTGCAATGGCCTATGGCAATAAAGAAGAAGAGGTCGAGAAACTGTAT
AAAAACATTGGTGATCTGGGTGAAGTTGCATATAGCCTGCGTAGCAAAGTTAAAGGTGTTAGCATTCTGA
GCTTTGTGGGTGGTAATCAAGAGGCAGGCGAACTGGATGTTATGGAAGTTTATAATGAGCTGGTGAAAAT
TGCAACCAGCACCGGTGAAGGTAGCCGTGATATCAAAATTCGTATTTTTGCAGGCCTGATCAAAAAAGCA
ACCCCGATTGAAGCAAAATATCTGGTTCGTTTTGTTGAAGGTCGTCTGCGTCTGGGTATTGGTGATGCAA
CCGTTCTGGATGCACTGGCAATTACCTTTGGTGGTAGCGCAGATTATCGTCCGATTGTTGAACGTGCCTA
TAACCTGCGTGCAGATCTGGGCGATATTGCACGTGTTATTGCAACCGAAGGTATCGAAAAACTGAAAAAC
ATTAGCCCGACACCGGGTATTCCGATTCGTCCGATGCTGGCAGAACGTCTGCCTGATCCGGAAGAAATCA
TGGAAAAAATGAATGGTAAAGCCCTGGTGGACTATAAATACGATGGTGAACGTGCACAGATTCATCGTAA
AGGTGATAAAGTGACCATTTTTAGCCGTCGCATGGAAAACATTACCGATCAGTATATTGATGTGACCGAG
TACGTTAAACAGTTCGTTAAAGGCGATAACTTTATCGTGGAAGGTGAAATTGTTCCGGTTGATCCTGAAA
GCGGTGAAATGCGTCCGTTTCAAGAACTGATGCATCGTCGTCGTAAAAACAATATTGCCGAAGCCATTAA
AGAGTACCCGGTTAACCTGTTTCTGTTCGATCTGATGTTTTTTGAGGGCGAAGATTATACCACAAAACCG
CTGCCGGAACGTCGTGCAAAACTGGAAGAAATTCTGGCAAGCAATGATAAAGTTCATATCGCCAGCCATA
TTATTGCCGATCGTGTTGATAAACTGCGCGAGTATTTCTATCAGGCAATTAGCGAAGGTGCCGAAGGTGT
TATGGTTAAAAGCATTGGTCCGGATAGCATTTATCAGGCAGGTAGTCGTGGTTGGCTGTGGATTAAACTG
AAACGTGATTATCAGAGCGAAATGGCAGATACCGTTGATCTGGTTGTTGTTGGTGCATTTTATGGTAAAG
GTAAACGCGGTGGCAAATTTAGCAGTCTGCTGATGGCAGCATATAACCCGGAAAAAGATGTTTTTGAAAC
CGTTTGTAAAGTGGCGAGCGGTTTTAGCGATCAAGAGCTGGATGAAATGCAGAAAAAAATCAATGAGCTG
AAACGCGAGCAGAAACATCCGCGTGTTGTTAGCGATATGATTCCGGATGTTTGGGTGAGCCCGACCCTGG
TTGCCGAAGTTATTGGTGCAGAAATTACCATTAGTCCGCTGCATACCTGTTGTCGTGGTGAAAAAGGTGG
TCTGAGCATTCGTTTTCCGCGTTTTATTCGTTGGCGTGATGATAAAAGTCCGGAAGATGCAACCACCAAC
CAAGAGATTATGGAAATGTATAGCAAACAGCTGAAAAAAATCGAAGAGAAACCGGTGGATGAGAACATCT
AAGGATCCGAATTCGAGCTCCGTCGACAAGCTTGCGGCCGCACTCGAGCACCACCACCACCACCACTGAG
ATCCGGCTGCTAACAAAGCCCGAAAGGAAGCTGAGTTGGCTGCTGCCACCGCTGAGCAATAACTAGCATA
ACCCCTTGGGGCCTCTAAACGGGTCTTGAGGGGTTTTTTGCTGAAAGGAGGAACTATATCCGGAT
